>Addgene plasmid #231670 | Flag-ZDHHC22 | addgene full sequence | sequence record 465264 | Addgene NGS Result
TGCACGAACCCCCCGTTCAGCCCGACCGCTGCGCCTTATCCGGTAACTATCGTCTTGAGTCCAACCCGGT
AAGACACGACTTATCGCCACTGGCAGCAGCCACTGGTAACAGGATTAGCAGAGCGAGGTATGTAGGCGGT
GCTACAGAGTTCTTGAAGTGGTGGCCTAACTACGGCTACACTAGAAGAACAGTATTTGGTATCTGCGCTC
TGCTGAAGCCAGTTACCTTCGGAAAAAGAGTTGGTAGCTCTTGATCCGGCAAACAAACCACCGCTGGTAG
CGGTGGTTTTTTTGTTTGCAAGCAGCAGATTACGCGCAGAAAAAAAGGATCTCAAGAAGATCCTTTGATC
TTTTCTACGGGGTCTGACGCTCAGTGGAACGAAAACTCACGTTAAGGGATTTTGGTCATGAGATTATCAA
AAAGGATCTTCACCTAGATCCTTTTAAATTAAAAATGAAGTTTTAAATCAATCTAAAGTATATATGAGTA
AACTTGGTCTGACAGTTACCAATGCTTAATCAGTGAGGCACCTATCTCAGCGATCTGTCTATTTCGTTCA
TCCATAGTTGCCTGACTCCCCGTCGTGTAGATAACTACGATACGGGAGGGCTTACCATCTGGCCCCAGTG
CTGCAATGATACCGCGAGACCCACGCTCACCGGCTCCAGATTTATCAGCAATAAACCAGCCAGCCGGAAG
GGCCGAGCGCAGAAGTGGTCCTGCAACTTTATCCGCCTCCATCCAGTCTATTAATTGTTGCCGGGAAGCT
AGAGTAAGTAGTTCGCCAGTTAATAGTTTGCGCAACGTTGTTGCCATTGCTACAGGCATCGTGGTGTCAC
GCTCGTCGTTTGGTATGGCTTCATTCAGCTCCGGTTCCCAACGATCAAGGCGAGTTACATGATCCCCCAT
GTTGTGCAAAAAAGCGGTTAGCTCCTTCGGTCCTCCGATCGTTGTCAGAAGTAAGTTGGCCGCAGTGTTA
TCACTCATGGTTATGGCAGCACTGCATAATTCTCTTACTGTCATGCCATCCGTAAGATGCTTTTCTGTGA
CTGGTGAGTACTCAACCAAGTCATTCTGAGAATAGTGTATGCGGCGACCGAGTTGCTCTTGCCCGGCGTC
AATACGGGATAATACCGCGCCACATAGCAGAACTTTAAAAGTGCTCATCATTGGAAAACGTTCTTCGGGG
CGAAAACTCTCAAGGATCTTACCGCTGTTGAGATCCAGTTCGATGTAACCCACTCGTGCACCCAACTGAT
CTTCAGCATCTTTTACTTTCACCAGCGTTTCTGGGTGAGCAAAAACAGGAAGGCAAAATGCCGCAAAAAA
GGGAATAAGGGCGACACGGAAATGTTGAATACTCATACTCTTCCTTTTTCAATATTATTGAAGCATTTAT
CAGGGTTATTGTCTCATGAGCGGATACATATTTGAATGTATTTAGAAAAATAAACAAATAGGGGTTCCGC
GCACATTTCCCCGAAAAGTGCCACCTGACGTCGACGGATCGGGAGATCTCCCGATCCCCTATGGTGCACT
CTCAGTACAATCTGCTCTGATGCCGCATAGTTAAGCCAGTATCTGCTCCCTGCTTGTGTGTTGGAGGTCG
CTGAGTAGTGCGCGAGCAAAATTTAAGCTACAACAAGGCAAGGCTTGACCGACAATTGCATGAAGAATCT
GCTTAGGGTTAGGCGTTTTGCGCTGCTTCGCGATGTACGGGCCAGATATACGCGTTGACATTGATTATTG
ACTAGTTATTAATAGTAATCAATTACGGGGTCATTAGTTCATAGCCCATATATGGAGTTCCGCGTTACAT
AACTTACGGTAAATGGCCCGCCTGGCTGACCGCCCAACGACCCCCGCCCATTGACGTCAATAATGACGTA
TGTTCCCATAGTAACGCCAATAGGGACTTTCCATTGACGTCAATGGGTGGAGTATTTACGGTAAACTGCC
CACTTGGCAGTACATCAAGTGTATCATATGCCAAGTACGCCCCCTATTGACGTCAATGACGGTAAATGGC
CCGCCTGGCATTATGCCCAGTACATGACCTTATGGGACTTTCCTACTTGGCAGTACATCTACGTATTAGT
CATCGCTATTACCATGGTGATGCGGTTTTGGCAGTACATCAATGGGCGTGGATAGCGGTTTGACTCACGG
GGATTTCCAAGTCTCCACCCCATTGACGTCAATGGGAGTTTGTTTTGGCACCAAAATCAACGGGACTTTC
CAAAATGTCGTAACAACTCCGCCCCATTGACGCAAATGGGCGGTAGGCGTGTACGGTGGGAGGTCTATAT
AAGCAGAGCTCTCTGGCTAACTAGAGAACCCACTGCTTACTGGCTTATCGAAATTAATACGACTCACTAT
AGGGAGACCCAAGCTGGCTAGCGTTTAAACTTAAGCTTGGTACCGAGCTCGGATCCGCCACCATGCTGGC
CCTGCGGCTGCTCAACGTGGTGGCCCCCGCCTACTTCTTGTGCATCTCCCTGGTGACCTTCGTGCTGCAG
CTCTTCCTCTTCCTGCCCAGCATGCGCGAGGACCCCGCGGCCGCCCGGCTCTTCTCGCCCGCCCTGCTCC
ACGGGGCGCTCTTCCTATTCCTCTCGGCCAACGCCCTGGGCAATTACGTCCTTGTCATCCAGAACTCCCC
AGACGACCTGGGGGCCTGCCAGGGGGCCTCGGCCAGGAAGACTCCATGCCCCTCACCTAGCACCCACTTC
TGCCGAGTGTGCGCCAGAGTCACCCTGAGGCACGACCATCACTGTTTCTTCACCGGCAACTGCATCGGCA
GCAGGAACATGCGCAACTTCGTCCTGTTCTGCCTCTACACCTCCCTGGCCTGCCTCTACTCCATGGTGGC
CGGCGTGGCCTACATCTCCGCTGTCCTTTCCATCTCCTTCGCCCACCCCTTGGCCTTCCTCACGCTCCTG
CCCACCTCCATCAGCCAGTTCTTCTCCGGAGCTGTCCTGGGTTCTGAAATGTTCGTCATCCTCATGCTCT
ACCTCTGGTTCGCCATCGGCCTGGCCTGCGCCGGCTTCTGCTGCCACCAGCTGCTGTTGATCCTCCGCGG
GCAGACCCGCCACCAGGTGCGGAAGGGGGTGGCAGTGAGGGCCCGGCCCTGGCGCAAGAACTTACAAGAG
GTCTTCGGAAAGAGGTGGCTGCTGGGCCTGCTGGTCCCCATGTTCAATGTCGGAAGTGAGAGCTCCAAGC
AGCAGGATAAGGAATTCTGCAGATATCCAGCACAGTGGCGGCCGCTCGAGGACTACAAAGACCATGACGG
TGATTATAAAGATCATGACATCGACTACAAGGATGACGATGACAAGTAGTGAGGGCCCGTTTAAACCCGC
TGATCAGCCTCGACTGTGCCTTCTAGTTGCCAGCCATCTGTTGTTTGCCCCTCCCCCGTGCCTTCCTTGA
CCCTGGAAGGTGCCACTCCCACTGTCCTTTCCTAATAAAATGAGGAAATTGCATCGCATTGTCTGAGTAG
GTGTCATTCTATTCTGGGGGGTGGGGTGGGGCAGGACAGCAAGGGGGAGGATTGGGAAGACAATAGCAGG
CATGCTGGGGATGCGGTGGGCTCTATGGCTTCTGAGGCGGAAAGAACCAGCTGGGGCTCTAGGGGGTATC
CCC
[124 nt withheld, positions 3644-3767]
C
[91 nt withheld, positions 3769-3859]
A
[49 nt withheld, positions 3861-3909]
CCTTTGACGTTGGAGTCCACGTTCTTT
[37 nt withheld, positions 3937-3973]
ACCCTATCTCGGTCTATTCTTTTGATTTATAAGGGATTTTGCCGATTTCGGCCTATTGGTTAAAAAATGA
GCTGATTTAACAAAAATTTAACGCGAATTAATTCTGTGGAATGTGTGTCAGTTAGGGTGTGGAAAGTCCC
CAGGCTCCCCAGCAGGCAGAAGTATGCAAAGCATGCATCTCAATTAGTCAGCAACCAGGTGTGGAAAGTC
CCCAGGCTCCCCAGCAGGCAGAAGTATGCAAAGCATGCATCTCAATTAGTCAGCAACCATAGTCCCGCCC
CTAACTCCGCCCATCCCGCCCCTAACTCCGCCCAGTTCCGCCCATTCTCCGCCCCATGGCTGACTAATTT
TTTTTATTTATGCAGAGGCCGAGGCCGCCTCTGCCTCTGAGCTATTCCAGAAGTAGTGAGGAGGCTTTTT
TGGAGGCCTAGGCTTTTGCAAAAAGCTCCCGGGAGCTTGTATATCCATTTTCGGATCTGATCAAGAGACA
GGATGAGGATCGTTTCGCATGATTGAACAAGATGGATTGCACGCAGGTTCTCCGGCCGCTTGGGTGGAGA
GGCTATTCGGCTATGACTGGGCACAACAGACAATCGGCTGCTCTGATGCCGCCGTGTTCCGGCTGTCAGC
GCAGGGGCGCCCGGTTCTTTTTGTCAAGACCGACCTGTCCGGTGCCCTGAATGAACTGCAGGACGAGGCA
GCGCGGCTATCGTGGCTGGCCACGACGGGCGTTCCTTGCGCAGCTGTGCTCGACGTTGTCACTGAAGCGG
GAAGGGACTGGCTGCTATTGGGCGAAGTGCCGGGGCAGGATCTCCTGTCATCTCACCTTGCTCCTGCCGA
GAAAGTATCCATCATGGCTGATGCAATGCGGCGGCTGCATACGCTTGATCCGGCTACCTGCCCATTCGAC
CACCAAGCGAAACATCGCATCGAGCGAGCACGTACTCGGATGGAAGCCGGTCTTGTCGATCAGGATGATC
TGGACGAAGAGCATCAGGGGCTCGCGCCAGCCGAACTGTTCGCCAGGCTCAAGGCGCGCATGCCCGACGG
CGAGGATCTCGTCGTGACCCATGGCGATGCCTGCTTGCCGAATATCATGGTGGAAAATGGCCGCTTTTCT
GGATTCATCGACTGTGGCCGGCTGGGTGTGGCGGACCGCTATCAGGACATAGCGTTGGCTACCCGTGATA
TTGCTGAAGAGCTTGGCGGCGAATGGGCTGACCGCTTCCTCGTGCTTTACGGTATCGCCGCTCCCGATTC
GCAGCGCATCGCCTTCTATCGCCTTCTTGACGAGTTCTTCTGAGCGGGACTCTGGGGTTCGAAATGACCG
ACCAAGCGACGCCCAACCTGCCATCACGAGATTTCGATTCCACCGCCGCCTTCTATGAAAGGTTGGGCTT
CGGAATCGTTTTCCGGGACGCCGGCTGGATGATCCTCCAGCGCGGGGATCTCATGCTGGAGTTCTTCGCC
CACCCCAACTTGTTTATTGCAGCTTATAATGGTTACAAATAAAGCAATAGCATCACAAATTTCACAAATA
AAGCATTTTTTTCACTGCATTCTAGTTGTGGTTTGTCCAAACTCATCAATGTATCTTATCATGTCTGTAT
ACCGTCGACCTCTAGCTAGAGCTTGGCGTAATCATGGTCATAGCTGTTTCCTGTGTGAAATTGTTATCCG
CTCACAATTCCACACAACATACGAGCCGGAAGCATAAAGTGTAAAGCCTGGGGTGCCTAATGAGTGAGCT
AACTCACATTAATTGCGTTGCGCTCACTGCCCGCTTTCCAGTCGGGAAACCTGTCGTGCCAGCTGCATTA
ATGAATCGGCCAACGCGCGGGGAGAGGCGGTTTGCGTATTGGGCGCTCTTCCGCTTCCTCGCTCACTGAC
TCGCTGCGCTCGGTCGTTCGGCTGCGGCGAGCGGTATCAGCTCACTCAAAGGCGGTAATACGGTTATCCA
CAGAATCAGGGGATAACGCAGGAAAGAACATGTGAGCAAAAGGCCAGCAAAAGGCCAGGAACCGTAAAAA
GGCCGCGTTGCTGGCGTTTTTCCATAGGCTCCGCCCCCCTGACGAGCATCACAAAAATCGACGCTCAAGT
CAGAGGTGGCGAAACCCGACAGGACTATAAAGATACCAGGCGTTTCCCCCTGGAAGCTCCCTCGTGCGCT
CTCCTGTTCCGACCCTGCCGCTTACCGGATACCTGTCCGCCTTTCTCCCTTCGGGAAGCGTGGCGCTTTC
TCATAGCTCACGCTGTAGGTATCTCAGTTCGGTGTAGGTCGTTCGCTCCAAGCTGGGCTGTG
Features (pLannotate 1.2.2; 21 found; start..end, strand, type, name):
    506..1366    -  CDS            AmpR: β-lactamase; bla; confers resistance to ampicillin, carbenicillin, and related antibiotics
   1367..1471    -  promoter       AmpR promoter: bla
   1530..1582    -  misc_feature   bom (fragment): basis of mobility region from pBR322
   1737..2116    +  enhancer       CMV enhancer: human cytomegalovirus immediate early enhancer
   2117..2320    +  promoter       CMV promoter: human cytomegalovirus (CMV) immediate early promoter
   2316..2349    +  LTR            5' LTR (truncated) (fragment): truncated 5' long terminal repeat (LTR) from HIV-1
   2365..2383    +  promoter       T7 promoter: promoter for bacteriophage T7 RNA polymerase
   2443..3231    +  CDS            ZDHHC22: ZDH22_HUMAN - Also known as C14orf59. Experimental evidence at protein level: Swiss-Prot protein existence level 1. Palmitoyltransferase that could catalyze the addition of palmitate onto various protein substrates and be involved in a variety of cellular processes (PubMed:22399288). Catalyzes the palmitoylation of KCNMA1, regulating localization of KCNMA1 to the plasma membrane (PubMed:22399288). Might also mediate palmitoylation of CNN3 (By similarity). From Homo sapiens (Human).
   3271..3336    +  CDS            3xFLAG: three tandem FLAG® epitope tags, followed by an enterokinase cleavage site
   3374..3598    +  polyA_signal   bGH poly(A) signal: bovine growth hormone polyadenylation signal
   3602..3623    +  promoter       SV40 promoter (fragment): SV40 enhancer and early promoter
   3644..4072    +  rep_origin     f1 ori (sequence partly withheld): f1 bacteriophage origin of replication; arrow indicates direction of (+) strand synthesis
   4086..4415    +  promoter       SV40 promoter: SV40 enhancer and early promoter
   4482..5273    +  CDS            neo: KKA2_KLEPN - Also known as kan, nptII. Experimental evidence at protein level: Swiss-Prot protein existence level 1. Resistance to kanamycin, neomycin, paromomycin, ribostamycin, butirosin and gentamicin B. From Klebsiella pneumoniae.
   5297..5455    +  CDS            ble (fragment): BLE_KLEPN - Experimental evidence at protein level: Swiss-Prot protein existence level 1. Binding protein with a strong affinity to the bleomycin family of antibiotics. Binds to CL990; an antimitotic-antibiotic compound. From Klebsiella pneumoniae.
   5450..5571    +  polyA_signal   SV40 poly(A) signal: SV40 polyadenylation signal
   5644..5660    -  protein_bind   lac operator: The lac repressor binds to the lac operator to inhibit transcription in E. coli. This inhibition can be relieved by adding lactose or isopropyl-β-D-thiogalactopyranoside (IPTG). lac repressor encoded by lacI
   5668..5698    -  promoter       lac promoter: promoter for the E. coli lac operon
   5713..5734    -  protein_bind   CAP binding site: CAP binding activates transcription in the presence of cAMP. E. coli catabolite activator protein
   5747..5839    -  CDS            lacI (fragment): lac repressor; lacI; The lac repressor binds to the lac operator to inhibit transcription in E. coli. This inhibition can be relieved by adding lactose or isopropyl-β-D-thiogalactopyranoside (IPTG).
   6022..335     -  rep_origin     ori (across the origin): high-copy-number ColE1/pMB1/pBR322/pUC origin of replication
