[The description below was written by a language model from this plasmid's Addgene catalogue record and pLannotate feature annotations shown in this document.]
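Description:
Flag-ZDHHC22 is a 6,275 bp mammalian expression plasmid built on the pECMV backbone that expresses human ZDHHC22 (also known as C14orf59), a DHHC-family palmitoyltransferase. It is maintained in E. coli through a high-copy ColE1/pUC-type origin and selected with ampicillin via the β-lactamase gene and its native promoter. An f1 phage origin is also present, along with small backbone remnants (lac promoter/operator and CAP site, lacI and bom fragments, and a short fragment annotated as an HIV-1 LTR) that have no evident functional role in the design.

The expression cassette uses the human cytomegalovirus immediate-early enhancer and promoter to drive strong constitutive transcription in mammalian cells. A T7 promoter sits just upstream of the insert, where it could serve for in vitro transcription or as a sequencing priming site. The ZDHHC22 open reading frame is followed by a 3×FLAG epitope, giving a C-terminally tagged protein that can be detected or immunoprecipitated with anti-FLAG antibodies, and the transcript ends at the bovine growth hormone polyadenylation signal. A separate cassette places the neomycin phosphotransferase gene under the SV40 enhancer/early promoter with an SV40 poly(A) signal, which would allow G418 selection of stably transfected cells. A bleomycin-resistance gene fragment annotated after it appears to be a partial remnant.

The record states the purpose simply as expression of human ZDHHC22. The associated publication concerns palmitoylation of TIM-3 in immune exhaustion and antitumor immunity, which suggests the plasmid is used for overexpression and for interaction or palmitoylation assays of candidate palmitoyltransferases, though the record does not state this.
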