Addgene plasmid #231670: Flag-ZDHHC22
Purpose: Expresses human ZDHHC22 protein
Depositing lab: Chunhong Ma. Publication: Palmitoylation of TIM-3 promotes immune exhaustion and restrains antitumor immunity. Zhang Z, Ren C, Xiao R, Ma S, Liu H, Dou Y, Fan Y, Wang S, Zhan P, Gao C, Yue X, Li C, Gao L, Liang X, Wu Z, Ma C. Sci Immunol. 2024 Nov 15;9(101):eadp7302. doi: 10.1126/sciimmunol.adp7302. Epub 2024 Nov 15. PubMed 39546589.
Backbone
  Vector backbone: pECMV
  Vector type: Mammalian Expression
Growth in bacteria
  Bacterial resistance: Ampicillin, 100 μg/mL
  Growth temperature: 37°C
  Growth strain: DH5alpha
  Copy number: Unknown
Gene/Insert
  Gene/Insert name: ZDHHC22
  Species: H. sapiens (human)
  Entrez Gene: ZDHHC22 (a.k.a. C14orf59)
  Tag / fusion protein: 3×Flag Tag (C terminal on insert)
Terms and licenses: Academic/Nonprofit Terms; Industry Terms: Not Available to Industry
How to cite: Flag-ZDHHC22 was a gift from Chunhong Ma (Addgene plasmid # 231670 ; http://n2t.net/addgene:231670 ; RRID:Addgene_231670)
